Addgene plasmid #247265: pNP3614 [pNP3613 - ISCro4 Recombinase (WT)]
Purpose: Express ISCro4 recombinase
Depositing lab: Patrick Hsu. Depositing organization: Arc Institute. Publication: Megabase-scale human genome rearrangement with programmable bridge recombinases. Perry NT, Bartie LJ, Katrekar D, Gonzalez GA, Durrant MG, Pai JJ, Fanton A, Martins JQ, Hiraizumi M, Ricci-Tam C, Nishimasu H, Konermann S, Hsu PD. Science. 2025 Sep 25:eadz0276. doi: 10.1126/science.adz0276. PubMed 40997214.
Backbone
  Vector backbone: pNP3613
  Vector type: Mammalian Expression
Growth in bacteria
  Bacterial resistance: Ampicillin, 100 μg/mL
  Growth temperature: 37°C
  Growth strain: DH5alpha
  Copy number: High Copy
Gene/Insert
  Gene/Insert name: pNP3613 - ISCro4 Recombinase (WT)
  Species: Synthetic
  Cloning method: Golden Gate
Terms and licenses: Academic/Nonprofit Terms; Industry Terms: Not Available to Industry
Depositor comments: Please visit https://doi.org/10.1101/2025.05.14.653916 for bioRxiv preprint.
How to cite: pNP3614 [pNP3613 - ISCro4 Recombinase (WT)] was a gift from Patrick Hsu (Addgene plasmid # 247265 ; http://n2t.net/addgene:247265 ; RRID:Addgene_247265)
