[The description below was written by a language model from this plasmid's Addgene catalogue record and pLannotate feature annotations shown in this document.]
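Description:
pNP3614 is a mammalian expression plasmid built on the pNP3613 backbone by Golden Gate cloning to express the wild-type ISCro4 recombinase, a synthetic coding sequence for one of the programmable bridge recombinases used for large-scale rearrangement of the human genome. In bacteria it is maintained through a high-copy ColE1/pUC-type origin and selected with ampicillin via a β-lactamase gene driven by its own bla promoter.

In the full 5,217 nt sequence record, the expression cassette begins with the strong constitutive human EF-1α promoter and ends with the bovine growth hormone polyadenylation signal. Between them lies roughly a kilobase of unannotated sequence immediately downstream of the promoter, which is where the ISCro4 recombinase open reading frame is presumably located, although the annotation tool did not label it. This is followed by an SV40 large T antigen nuclear localization signal, which would direct the protein to the nucleus, and then an EGFP coding sequence. The record does not state how EGFP is joined to the recombinase (direct fusion, linker or self-cleaving peptide), but either way EGFP fluorescence would serve to mark transfected, expressing cells.

A second, 5,048 nt sequencing result attached to the entry shares the ampicillin marker and origin but otherwise shows different features: a minimal FRT site, an S. pyogenes guide RNA scaffold, a TEF terminator fragment and a partial streptothricin acetyltransferase gene, with no EF-1α, EGFP or bGH elements. It does not match the described mammalian expression cassette, and the record gives no explanation for the discrepancy.

The plasmid is intended to supply ISCro4 recombinase in mammalian cells; no bridge RNA element is annotated on it.
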