Features (pLannotate 1.2.2; 7 found; start..end, strand, type, name):
     32..136     +  promoter       AmpR promoter: bla
    137..997     +  CDS            AmpR: β-lactamase; bla; confers resistance to ampicillin, carbenicillin, and related antibiotics
   1168..1756    +  rep_origin     ori: high-copy-number ColE1/pMB1/pBR322/pUC origin of replication
   1937..3115    +  promoter       EF-1α promoter: strong constitutive promoter for human elongation factor EF-1α
   4127..4147    +  CDS            SV40 NLS: nuclear localization signal of SV40 (simian virus 40) large T antigen
   4262..4978    +  CDS            EGFP: the original enhanced GFP (Yang et al., 1996) mammalian codon-optimized
   5009..5216    +  polyA_signal   bGH poly(A) signal: bovine growth hormone polyadenylation signal
>Addgene plasmid #247265 | pNP3614 [pNP3613 - ISCro4 Recombinase (WT)] | addgene full sequence | sequence record 494253 | Addgene NGS Result
GACGTCAGGTGGCACTTTTCGGGGAAATGTGCGCGGAACCCCTATTTGTTTATTTTTCTAAATACATTCA
AATATGTATCCGCTCATGAGACAATAACCCTGATAAATGCTTCAATAATATTGAAAAAGGAAGAGTATGA
GTATTCAACATTTCCGTGTCGCCCTTATTCCCTTTTTTGCGGCATTTTGCCTTCCTGTTTTTGCTCACCC
AGAAACGCTGGTGAAAGTAAAAGATGCTGAAGATCAGTTGGGTGCACGAGTGGGTTACATCGAACTGGAT
CTCAACAGCGGTAAGATCCTTGAGAGTTTTCGCCCCGAAGAACGTTTTCCAATGATGAGCACTTTTAAAG
TTCTGCTATGTGGCGCGGTATTATCCCGTATTGACGCCGGGCAAGAGCAACTCGGTCGCCGCATACACTA
TTCTCAGAATGACTTGGTTGAGTACTCACCAGTCACAGAAAAGCATCTTACGGATGGCATGACAGTAAGA
GAATTATGCAGTGCTGCCATAACCATGAGTGATAACACTGCGGCCAACTTACTTCTGACAACGATCGGAG
GACCGAAGGAGCTAACCGCTTTTTTGCACAACATGGGGGATCATGTAACTCGCCTTGATCGTTGGGAACC
GGAGCTGAATGAAGCCATACCAAACGACGAGCGTGACACCACGATGCCTGTAGCAATGGCAACAACGTTG
CGCAAACTATTAACTGGCGAACTACTTACTCTAGCTTCCCGGCAACAATTAATAGACTGGATGGAGGCGG
ATAAAGTTGCAGGACCACTTCTGCGCTCGGCCCTTCCGGCTGGCTGGTTTATTGCTGATAAATCTGGAGC
CGGTGAGCGTGGGTCACGCGGTATCATTGCAGCACTGGGGCCAGATGGTAAGCCCTCCCGTATCGTAGTT
ATCTACACGACGGGGAGTCAGGCAACTATGGATGAACGAAATAGACAGATCGCTGAGATAGGTGCCTCAC
TGATTAAGCATTGGTAACTGTCAGACCAAGTTTACTCATATATACTTTAGATTGATTTAAAACTTCATTT
TTAATTTAAAAGGATCTAGGTGAAGATCCTTTTTGATAATCTCATGACCAAAATCCCTTAACGTGAGTTT
TCGTTCCACTGAGCGTCAGACCCCGTAGAAAAGATCAAAGGATCTTCTTGAGATCCTTTTTTTCTGCGCG
TAATCTGCTGCTTGCAAACAAAAAAACCACCGCTACCAGCGGTGGTTTGTTTGCCGGATCAAGAGCTACC
AACTCTTTTTCCGAAGGTAACTGGCTTCAGCAGAGCGCAGATACCAAATACTGTTCTTCTAGTGTAGCCG
TAGTTAGGCCACCACTTCAAGAACTCTGTAGCACCGCCTACATACCTCGCTCTGCTAATCCTGTTACCAG
TGGCTGCTGCCAGTGGCGATAAGTCGTGTCTTACCGGGTTGGACTCAAGACGATAGTTACCGGATAAGGC
GCAGCGGTCGGGCTGAACGGGGGGTTCGTGCACACAGCCCAGCTTGGAGCGAACGACCTACACCGAACTG
AGATACCTACAGCGTGAGCTATGAGAAAGCGCCACGCTTCCCGAAGGGAGAAAGGCGGACAGGTATCCGG
TAAGCGGCAGGGTCGGAACAGGAGAGCGCACGAGGGAGCTTCCAGGGGGAAACGCCTGGTATCTTTATAG
TCCTGTCGGGTTTCGCCACCTCTGACTTGAGCGTCGATTTTTGTGATGCTCGTCAGGGGGGCGGAGCCTA
TGGAAAAACGCCAGCAACGCGGCCTTTTTACGGTTCCTGGCCTTTTGCTGGCCTTTTGCTCACATGTTCT
TTCCTGCGTTATCCCCTGATTCTGTGGATAACCGTATTACCGCCTTTGAGTGAGCTGATACCGCTCGCCG
CAGCCGAACGACCGAGCGCAGCGAGTCAGTGAGCGAGGAAGCGGAAGGCTCCGGTGCCCGTCAGTGGGCA
GAGCGCACATCGCCCACAGTCCCCGAGAAGTTGGGGGGAGGGGTCGGCAATTGAACCGGTGCCTAGAGAA
GGTGGCGCGGGGTAAACTGGGAAAGTGATGTCGTGTACTGGCTCCGCCTTTTTCCCGAGGGTGGGGGAGA
ACCGTATATAAGTGCAGTAGTCGCCGTGAACGTTCTTTTTCGCAACGGGTTTGCCGCCAGAACACAGGTA
AGTGCCGTGTGTGGTTCCCGCGGGCCTGGCCTCTTTACGGGTTATGGCCCTTGCGTGCCTTGAATTACTT
CCACCTGGCTGCAGTACGTGATTCTTGATCCCGAGCTTCGGGTTGGAAGTGGGTGGGAGAGTTCGAGGCC
TTGCGCTTAAGGAGCCCCTTCGCCTCGTGCTTGAGTTGAGGCCTGGCCTGGGCGCTGGGGCCGCCGCGTG
CGAATCTGGTGGCACCTTCGCGCCTGTCTCGCTGCTTTCGATAAGTCTCTAGCCATTTAAAATTTTTGAT
GACCTGCTGCGACGCTTTTTTTCTGGCAAGATAGTCTTGTAAATGCGGGCCAAGATCTGCACACTGGTAT
TTCGGTTTTTGGGGCCGCGGGCGGCGACGGGGCCCGTGCGTCCCAGCGCACATGTTCGGCGAGGCGGGGC
CTGCGAGCGCGGCCACCGAGAATCGGACGGGGGTAGTCTCAAGCTGGCCGGCCTGCTCTGGTGCCTGGCC
TCGCGCCGCCGTGTATCGCCCCGCCCTGGGCGGCAAGGCTGGCCCGGTCGGCACCAGTTGCGTGAGCGGA
AAGATGGCCGCTTCCCGGCCCTGCTGCAGGGAGCTCAAAATGGAGGACGCGGCGCTCGGGAGAGCGGGCG
GGTGAGTCACCCACACAAAGGAAAAGGGCCTTTCCGTCCTCAGCCGTCGCTTCATGTGACTCCACGGAGT
ACCGGGCGCCGTCCAGGCACCTCGATTAGTTCTCGAGCTTTTGGAGTACGTCGTCTTTAGGTTGGGGGGA
GGGGTTTTATGCGATGGAGTTTCCCCACACTGAGTGGGTGGAGACTGAAGTTAGGCCAGCTTGGCACTTG
ATGTAATTCTCCTTGGAATTTGCCCTTTTTGAGTTTGGATCTTGGTTCATTCTCAAGCCTCAGACAGTGG
TTCAAAGTTTTTTTCTTCCATTTCAGGTGTCGTGACGTACGGCCACCATGGAACAGGAGCTGCACTTCAT
CGGCATCGACGTGTCCAAAGCAAAGCTGGACGTGGACGTGCTGCGACCTGACGGCAGACACAGAAGCAAG
AAATTCGCTAATACCCCTAAGGGACACGACGAGCTGCTGAGATGGCTGAGCGGCCACAGAGTGGCCCCAG
CTCACATCTGCATGGAAGCTACAAGCACCTACATGGAGGATGTGGCCGCCCACCTGAGCGACGCCGGCTA
CACCGTGTCCGTGATCAACCCTGCCCTGGGCAAGGCCTTTGCCCAAAGCGAGGGACTGCGAAGCAAGACA
GATGCTGTTGATGCCAGAATGCTGGCCGAGTTCTGTCGGCAGAAGCGGCCTCCAGCCTGGGAGGCCCCTC
ACCCTGTGGAACGGGCCCTGAGGGCCCTCGTGCTGCGCCACCAGAGCCTGACCGATATGCACACCCAGGA
GCTGAACAGACTGGAAACCGCCCGGGAAGTGCAGCGGCCTAGCATTGACGCCCATCTGCTGTGGCTGCAC
GCCGAGCTGAAAAGAATCGAGAAACAGATCAAGGACCTGACAGATGATGACCCCGACATGAAGCACCGGC
GGAAGCTGCTGGAAAGCATCCCCGGCATCGGAGAAAAGACCAGCGCCGTCCTGCTCGCTTATACAGGCCT
GAAGGAAAGATTCACCCACGCCAGACAGTTCGCTGCTTTTGCCGGCCTGACACCTAGAAGATACGAGAGC
GGCAGCTCTGTGAACCGGGCCTCTAGAATGAGCAAGGCCGGACATGCCTCTCTGCGGAGAGCCCTGTACA
TGCCTGCCATGGTGGCCGTGTCTAAGACCGAGTGGGGCAGAGCCTTCCGGGACAGACTGGCCGGCAACGG
CAAGAAGGGCAAAGTGATCATCGGCGCCATGATGAGAAAGCTGGCCCAGGTGGCCTACGGCGTGCTGAAG
TCCGGCGTCCCCTTCGACGCCAGCAGACACAACCCCGTGGCTGCTGCTAGCGGAGGGGGTGGAAGCCCAA
AAAAGAAGAGAAAGGTACCTAAGAAAAAGCGGAAGGTCCCCAAGAAGAAGAGGAAAGTTGGAAGCGGTGC
CACGAACTTCTCTCTGTTAAAGCAAGCAGGCGACGTAGAAGAAAACCCAGGTCCCGGATCCGTGAGCAAG
GGCGAGGAGCTGTTCACCGGGGTGGTGCCCATCCTGGTCGAGCTGGACGGCGACGTAAACGGCCACAAGT
TCAGCGTGTCCGGCGAGGGCGAGGGCGATGCCACCTACGGCAAGCTGACCCTGAAGTTCATCTGCACCAC
CGGCAAGCTGCCCGTGCCCTGGCCCACCCTCGTGACCACCCTGACCTACGGCGTGCAGTGCTTCAGCCGC
TACCCCGACCACATGAAGCAGCACGACTTCTTCAAGTCCGCCATGCCCGAAGGCTACGTCCAGGAGCGCA
CCATCTTCTTCAAGGACGACGGCAACTACAAGACCCGCGCCGAGGTGAAGTTCGAGGGCGACACCCTGGT
GAACCGCATCGAGCTGAAGGGCATCGACTTCAAGGAGGACGGCAACATCCTGGGGCACAAGCTGGAGTAC
AACTACAACAGCCACAACGTCTATATCATGGCCGACAAGCAGAAGAACGGCATCAAGGTGAACTTCAAGA
TCCGCCACAACATCGAGGACGGCAGCGTGCAGCTCGCCGACCACTACCAGCAGAACACCCCCATCGGCGA
CGGCCCCGTGCTGCTGCCCGACAACCACTACCTGAGCACCCAGTCCGCCCTGAGCAAAGACCCCAACGAG
AAGCGCGATCACATGGTCCTGCTGGAGTTCGTGACCGCCGCCGGGATCACTCTCGGCATGGACGAGCTGT
ACAAGTAACTCGAGCTAGAGCTCGCTGATCAGCCTCGACTGTGCCTTCTAGTTGCCAGCCATCTGTTGTT
TGCCCCTCCCCCGTGCCTTCCTTGACCCTGGAAGGTGCCACTCCCACTGTCCTTTCCTAATAAAATGAGG
AAATTGCATCGCATTGTCTGAGTAGGTGTCATTCTATTCTGGGGGGTGGGGTGGGGCAGGACAGCAAGGG
GGAGGATTGGGAAGACAATAGCAGGCATGCTGGGGAC
