Features (pLannotate 1.2.2; 7 found; start..end, strand, type, name):
    627..731     +  promoter       AmpR promoter: bla
    732..1592    +  CDS            AmpR: β-lactamase; bla; confers resistance to ampicillin, carbenicillin, and related antibiotics
   1763..2351    +  rep_origin     ori: high-copy-number ColE1/pMB1/pBR322/pUC origin of replication
   4072..4105    +  protein_bind   FRT (minimal): supports FLP-mediated excision but not integration (Turan and Bode, 2011) FLP recombinase from the Saccharomyces cerevisiae 2μ plasmid
   4185..4260    -  misc_RNA       gRNA scaffold: guide RNA scaffold for the Streptococcus pyogenes CRISPR/Cas9 system
   4834..5018    -  terminator     TEF terminator (fragment): Ashbya gossypii TEF terminator
   5036..509     -  CDS            sta (fragment) (across the origin): STA_STRLA - Experimental evidence at protein level: Swiss-Prot protein existence level 1. Involved in resistance to streptothricin, a broad-spectrum antibiotic produced by streptomycetes. Detoxifies streptothricin via acetylation of the beta amino group of the first beta-lysyl moiety of streptothricin. From Streptomyces lavendulae.
>Addgene plasmid #247265 | pNP3614 [pNP3613 - ISCro4 Recombinase (WT)] Sequencing Result | analyzer sequence | sequence record 490486
GACATATACAAAGCTTGTTCACCATCGGAAGCAGTACCATCGTATAAAGCAGTATCCAAACCACACAAAG
TGAAACCCATTCTTCTATAAGCATGAATAGCTGGAGCATTAACATTGGTAACTTCCAACCACAAATGACC
AGCACCTCTTTCTCTGGCGAATTCAGTAGCCAAACCCATCAAAGCTCTACCAACACCATGACCTCTATGT
TCTGGAGCAACTTCAATATCTTCAACAGTCAATCTTCTGTTCCAACCAGAATAAGAAACAACAACGAAAC
CAGCCAAATCACCATCATCACCATAAGCAACGAAAGTTCTAGAATCTGGATCACCATCTTCACCAGCATC
GGATTCATCATCGGATTCATCATCTGGGAAAACCTTAGTCAATGGTGGATCAACTGGAACTTCTCTCAAA
GTGAAACCATCACCAGTAGCAGTAACTCTAAAAACAGTATCGGTAGTGAAAGAACCATCCAAAGCTTCAA
TAGCTTCAGCATCACCTGGCGGTTTAAACGCGTGGCCGTGCCGTCAAAGGGCCTCGTGATACGCCTATTT
TTATAGGTTAATGTCATGATAATAATGGTTTCTTAGACGTCAGGTGGCACTTTTCGGGGAAATGTGCGCG
GAACCCCTATTTGTTTATTTTTCTAAATACATTCAAATATGTATCCGCTCATGAGACAATAACCCTGATA
AATGCTTCAATAATATTGAAAAAGGAAGAGTATGAGTATTCAACATTTCCGTGTCGCCCTTATTCCCTTT
TTTGCGGCATTTTGCCTTCCTGTTTTTGCTCACCCAGAAACGCTGGTGAAAGTAAAAGATGCTGAAGATC
AGTTGGGTGCACGAGTGGGTTACATCGAACTGGATCTCAACAGCGGTAAGATCCTTGAGAGTTTTCGCCC
CGAAGAACGTTTTCCAATGATGAGCACTTTTAAAGTTCTGCTATGTGGCGCGGTATTATCCCGTATTGAC
GCCGGGCAAGAGCAACTCGGTCGCCGCATACACTATTCTCAGAATGACTTGGTTGAGTACTCACCAGTCA
CAGAAAAGCATCTTACGGATGGCATGACAGTAAGAGAATTATGCAGTGCTGCCATAACCATGAGTGATAA
CACTGCGGCCAACTTACTTCTGACAACGATCGGAGGACCGAAGGAGCTAACCGCTTTTTTGCACAACATG
GGGGATCATGTAACTCGCCTTGATCGTTGGGAACCGGAGCTGAATGAAGCCATACCAAACGACGAGCGTG
ACACCACGATGCCTGTAGCAATGGCAACAACGTTGCGCAAACTATTAACTGGCGAACTACTTACTCTAGC
TTCCCGGCAACAATTAATAGACTGGATGGAGGCGGATAAAGTTGCAGGACCACTTCTGCGCTCGGCCCTT
CCGGCTGGCTGGTTTATTGCTGATAAATCTGGAGCCGGTGAGCGTGGGTCTCGCGGTATCATTGCAGCAC
TGGGGCCAGATGGTAAGCCCTCCCGTATCGTAGTTATCTACACGACGGGGAGTCAGGCAACTATGGATGA
ACGAAATAGACAGATCGCTGAGATAGGTGCCTCACTGATCAAGCATTGGTAACTGTCAGACCAAGTTTAC
TCATATATACTTTAGATTGATTTAAAACTTCATTTTTAATTTAAAAGGATCTAGGTGAAGATCCTTTTTG
ATAATCTCATGACCAAAATCCCTTAACGTGAGTTTTCGTTCCACTGAGCGTCAGACCCCGTAGAAAAGAT
CAAAGGATCTTCTTGAGATCCTTTTTTTCTGCGCGTAATCTGCTGCTTGCAAACAAAAAAACCACCGCTA
CCAGCGGTGGTTTGTTTGCCGGATCAAGAGCTACCAACTCTTTTTCCGAAGGTAACTGGCTTCAGCAGAG
CGCAGATACCAAATACTGTTCTTCTAGTGTAGCCGTAGTTAGGCCACCACTTCAAGAACTCTGTAGCACC
GCCTACATACCTCGCTCTGCTAATCCTGTTACCAGTGGCTGCTGCCAGTGGCGATAAGTCGTGTCTTACC
GGGTTGGACTCAAGACGATAGTTACCGGATAAGGCGCAGCGGTCGGGCTGAACGGGGGGTTCGTGCACAC
AGCCCAGCTTGGAGCGAACGACCTACACCGAACTGAGATACCTACAGCGTGAGCTATGAGAAAGCGCCAC
GCTTCCCGAAGGGAGAAAGGCGGACAGGTATCCGGTAAGCGGCAGGGTCGGAACAGGAGAGCGCACGAGG
GAGCTTCCAGGGGGAAACGCCTGGTATCTTTATAGTCCTGTCGGGTTTCGCCACCTCTGACTTGAGCGTC
GATTTTTGTGATGCTCGTCAGGGGGGCGGAGCCTATGGAAAAACGCCAGCAACGCGGCCTTTTTACGGTT
CCTGGCCTTTTGCTGGCCTTTTGCTCACATGTTCTTTCCTGCGTTATCCCCTGATTCTGTGGATAACCGT
ATTACCGCCTTTGAGTGAGCTGATACCGCTCGCCGCAGCCGAACGACCGAGCGCAGCGAGTCAGTGAGCG
AGGAGTTTAAACCCAGCAAACGTAACGACGCGAATCAGATGAGCACACTTTCAGGATTTGCCTCTTTGGG
TGCTTTCATTTTTGCTATTATTGTGTAAGTAAAGGGTCAAGAAATTCTGTTAAGATTTGAGCTATTCATT
ATGTATATCACAGGTTTTGCTTAATACCATACATCATTTCCTCCTTGTTAATCAAGTGACCAATGCTGTC
GACCTCTTCCAATAGCTTGTCAACGTCAGATATCCAGTTGTTCAACAAATCATTGATGTTCTCACTATTA
CTGGTAATCTGAGCAGCGCCGGCACTAGTACCATGTTTCAAGTTGTCGAACTTGATAATACCCTGGGGAC
GGTTGATTTTCGCGGTGATCATACCTTTGTTTACCATACCACTGACATGTGCCTCCGCATCTTGTGAACT
GACTTGTAACAAATGAGCCAACCGATCTAACTTGATAAACAGATAGTACATGTTGATTACACGCAAATTG
TGCTCAATAATTCTGTTCTGTAAGTTTGTGTTGTTCGTCTCGTTATCAGCAAAAACAGGTGACTTATTAA
GATAGTTTTCACGATATTCCATTTCGATATTTTCAGAGTGAATGAGCTCATTTGTTGTGAAAATTTCCAA
AAGCTTGAACACCTTAGAATCCACATTCTTAGAAAAAGCAGTGTTGAGCTTGATTTTATGAATCAAATCG
GATTGAAGGTTATCGAATGGCGATAGAATGATGTAGTAGATGATGGACACAAGCAAGTCCTTGTATTCTG
AAGATTCCTTGACTAGTGGGATCTCTATCAAGAGAAGTGAGTTGTTGACAACCATGATGTAGTCATTCTC
ATGTTTGTTGATCTCTAGTAAGTACTTCAAGTACGTTGCCTTAAATATGTCGGCCCTTTCAAAATTTTTC
AACGTTTTTAAGAGAATCTTTCTGCTCAAAATCTTTGCTTGTGCAAAGTCTTTTTTTTGCAATGTCAACC
TAATTTGCTCGAGAATGTACTCAATTTTCTCTTCAAAAGGCATCAACGAGTATGTCTCGACCTGCAAGTC
ACATAAGATATCTGCGGCCTTATCCAAGTCATTCTTCTTCTCCAAGTATATTTCAGCCAACATCTTGGAA
ACGACCGCCCTCTCAACCTCCACAAAGATCTTCTTATCAGTCACCGTACGAATAGTTTCAATAATCTTCA
TCTTCTTCTCTAATTGCACAGGCTTGTCGTTATCTAACGTTTCGAGGCTCTTGATGATCTCTTGAATCAT
CAGTTGAATGGAGCTCTTGAGTTGGCCATGTTTCTTTGACAAAGGCGTGATTAATTCATCCAAGTAGTCC
CAATCATCATTATGGACTAGCGTATCAACAATTTTGCTTAAGATCTTCTTACTCAGAGCCAAATCTGAAG
ATTGACGGATTTGCTTTTCCAACACCAAGTACTTCTCGATAGCTTGTTTGTAATCAGAAGTCTTCTCAAT
GAGAGGGATCTGCTCTTCAAGAGTTTCAGAAAAATCTTTTTCAGCCTTAATAGGATCTTCTCTAGACATT
TTGATCGGCGGGAAGTTCCTATTCTCTAGAAAGTATAGGAACTTCACGCGGTGGCGGCAAAACTAATTCT
TCTCTTCAGTTATCATTATCCTTAAACACTCGATAAAAAAACTCGAGAAAAAAAGCACCGACTCGGTGCC
ACTTTTTCAAGTTGATAACGGACTAGCCTTATTTTAACTTGCTATTTCTAGCTCTAAAACGAGACGGAAT
TCCGTCTCCTGTTTTCTGCTGAGGGAGTCGAACCCTCACATGCCGGAGCCCCGAGGCTTACCGGATGGGC
CAGTGCAAATGAAAATCGTAGAACTCTGCGACTTTTAAAGCCATGTCGAATACGCTATACATCAATTTTT
CCGAGTTTTGAGGTCAAAATTATCCGCATCAACACATAAAAGGTCAAAGTTTATGAATGTCGCATTCGAA
AATTGAGCCCCCGAAACCAATTAGTGAACTCGTAAAAAATTAGGAAAAAAAAAAAAAAAAAAAAAAAAAA
AAAAAGAAACGTAGACGATAAGAGCAGCCAAAAGCCATCTGTGTTCAAAATAACTGGCTCTGAGTGTTAA
TCTTCACTAATTTTACAATGGATGTTAGATATCAGATGCGTGCCGCCTGATCTGAGGGAAGCTTACACCT
TTGTAGGGTAAGTGACTCTAAAAGTTAAGCTGATTGGGGGTTTGTTTTCTATTGCGATATAGTTTTATAA
ACTTTGATAAGGTTATTGTCTATGAAGAAGAAAAAAAAAAAAAAAAAAAAAAAACTTCGTTGATTGAGTC
TGTAGCATTCACATACGATTGACGCATGATATTACTTTCTGCGCACTTAACTTCGCATCTGGGCAGATGA
TGTCGAGGCGAAAAAAAATATAAATCACGCTAACATTTGATTAAAATAGAACAACTACAATATAAAAAAA
CTATACAAATGACAAGTTCTTGAAAACAAGAATCTTTTTATTGTCAGTACTGACTCGAGTTATTATGGAC
ATGGCATA
